Addgene plasmid #147368: pnEA-NpM-HsNot1iso1_1092-1317_R
Purpose: Bacterial Expression of HsNot1iso1_1092-1317
Depositing lab: Elisa Izaurralde. Depositing organization: Max Planck Institute for Developmental Biology. Publication: The structural basis for the interaction between the CAF1 nuclease and the NOT1 scaffold of the human CCR4-NOT deadenylase complex. Petit AP, Wohlbold L, Bawankar P, Huntzinger E, Schmidt S, Izaurralde E, Weichenrieder O. Nucleic Acids Res. 2012 Nov;40(21):11058-72. doi: 10.1093/nar/gks883. Epub 2012 Sep 12. PubMed 22977175.
Backbone
  Vector backbone: Unknown
  Vector type: Bacterial Expression
Growth in bacteria
  Bacterial resistance: Ampicillin, 100 μg/mL
  Growth temperature: 37°C
  Growth strain: DH5alpha
  Copy number: Low Copy
Gene/Insert
  Gene/Insert name: HsNot1iso1_1092-1317
  Species: H. sapiens (human)
  Entrez Gene: CNOT1 (a.k.a. AD-005, CDC39, HPE12, NOT1, NOT1H, VIBOS)
  Cloning method: Unknown
Terms and licenses: Academic/Nonprofit Terms; Industry Terms: Not Available to Industry
Depositor comments: sequence of isoform 1 given by NCBI: NM_016284.4 Plasmids from this collection were made available to the research community and donated after the lab closed. Please note that the sequence provided by the depositing laboratory may be theoretical/predicted or based on Sanger sequencing results. There may be discrepancies between sequencing results obtained by Addgene and the depositor sequence. If an Addgene verified sequence is not available, please contact before placing your order to request that our lab fully sequence the plasmid.
How to cite: pnEA-NpM-HsNot1iso1_1092-1317_R was a gift from Elisa Izaurralde (Addgene plasmid # 147368 ; http://n2t.net/addgene:147368 ; RRID:Addgene_147368)
