[The description below was written by a language model from this plasmid's Addgene catalogue record and pLannotate feature annotations shown in this document.]
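Description:
pnEA-NpM-HsNot1iso1_1092-1317_R is a 7.5 kb bacterial expression plasmid for producing a fragment of human CNOT1 (NOT1), the scaffold subunit of the CCR4-NOT deadenylase complex, in E. coli. The catalogue lists the backbone as unknown, but the annotated features show a pBR322/pET-like architecture: a ColE1/pMB1-type origin accompanied by the bom mobility region and the rop gene, which keeps copy number low (consistent with the low-copy designation), and a β-lactamase gene under its own promoter for ampicillin selection. Several disrupted fragments of the tetracycline resistance gene and its promoter remain as backbone remnants and would not be expected to provide selection.

The expression cassette is driven by a T7 promoter followed by a lac operator and the strong phage T7 gene 10 ribosome binding site, with a plasmid-borne lacI gene supplying repressor. Transcription therefore depends on a host providing T7 RNA polymerase and is inducible with IPTG. The open reading frame begins with maltose binding protein lacking its signal sequence, so the fusion stays cytosolic. It continues after a short linker region into the CNOT1 segment, residues 1092-1317 of isoform 1 according to the construct name. The nature of the linker, such as any protease cleavage site, is not stated in the record. A T7 terminator closes the cassette; the short T7 gene 10-derived match annotated just upstream of it lies beyond the insert and is probably vector sequence rather than a functional tag.

The N-terminal MBP serves as a solubility and affinity-purification handle. The associated publication concerns the structural basis of the CAF1 nuclease-NOT1 interaction, which suggests use in producing recombinant protein for structural and binding studies. The depositor sequence may be theoretical rather than fully verified.
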