Features (pLannotate 1.2.2; 20 found; start..end, strand, type, name):
    104..208     +  promoter       AmpR promoter: bla
    209..1069    +  CDS            AmpR: β-lactamase; bla; confers resistance to ampicillin, carbenicillin, and related antibiotics
   1240..1828    +  rep_origin     ori: high-copy-number ColE1/pMB1/pBR322/pUC origin of replication
   2014..2156    -  misc_feature   bom: basis of mobility region from pBR322
   2258..2449    -  CDS            rop: Rop protein, which maintains plasmids at low copy number; rop
   2466..2846    +  CDS            YPB1_ECOLX: Protein predicted: Swiss-Prot protein existence level 4. From Escherichia coli.
   3088..3712    -  CDS            TcR (fragment): tetracycline efflux protein; tet; confers resistance to tetracycline
   3727..3748    -  protein_bind   CAP binding site: CAP binding activates transcription in the presence of cAMP. E. coli catabolite activator protein
   3761..4843    -  CDS            lacI: lac repressor; lacI; The lac repressor binds to the lac operator to inhibit transcription in E. coli. This inhibition can be relieved by adding lactose or isopropyl-β-D-thiogalactopyranoside (IPTG).
   4844..4921    -  promoter       lacI promoter: lacI
   4929..5208    -  CDS            TcR (fragment): tetracycline efflux protein; tet; confers resistance to tetracycline
   5230..5248    +  promoter       T7 promoter: promoter for bacteriophage T7 RNA polymerase
   5249..5273    +  protein_bind   lac operator: The lac repressor binds to the lac operator to inhibit transcription in E. coli. This inhibition can be relieved by adding lactose or isopropyl-β-D-thiogalactopyranoside (IPTG). lac repressor encoded by lacI
   5288..5310    +  RBS            RBS: efficient ribosome binding site from bacteriophage T7 gene 10 (Olins and Rangwala, 1989)
   5321..6417    +  CDS            MBP (fragment): maltose binding protein from E. coli; malE (mutated); This version of the gene does not encode a signal sequence, so MBP will remain in the cytosol.
   6469..7143    +  CDS            CNOT1 (fragment): CNOT1_HUMAN - Also known as CDC39, KIAA1007, NOT1. Experimental evidence at protein level: Swiss-Prot protein existence level 1. Scaffolding component of the CCR4-NOT complex which is one of the major cellular mRNA deadenylases and is linked to various cellular processes including bulk mRNA degradation, miRNA-mediated repression, translational repression during translational initiation and general transcription regulation. Additional complex functions may be a consequence of its influence on mRNA expression. Its scaffolding function implies its interaction with the catalytic complex module and
   7184..7233    +  CDS            SET1 (fragment): solubility-enhancement tag derived from T7 phage gene 10B
   7241..7288    +  terminator     T7 terminator: transcription terminator for bacteriophage T7 RNA polymerase
   7311..7415    -  CDS            TcR (fragment): tetracycline efflux protein; tet; confers resistance to tetracycline
   7463..7491    -  promoter       tet promoter: E. coli promoter for tetracycline efflux protein gene
>Addgene plasmid #147368 | pnEA-NpM-HsNot1iso1_1092-1317_R | depositor full sequence | sequence record 289815 | Full Sequence
TTCTTGAAGACGAAAGGGCCTCGTGATACGCCTATTTTTATAGGTTAATGTCATGATAATAATGGTTTCT
TAGACGTCAGGTGGCACTTTTCGGGGAAATGTGCGCGGAACCCCTATTTGTTTATTTTTCTAAATACATT
CAAATATGTATCCGCTCATGAGACAATAACCCTGATAAATGCTTCAATAATATTGAAAAAGGAAGAGTAT
GAGTATTCAACATTTCCGTGTCGCCCTTATTCCCTTTTTTGCGGCATTTTGCCTTCCTGTTTTTGCTCAC
CCAGAAACGCTGGTGAAAGTAAAAGATGCTGAAGATCAGTTGGGTGCACGAGTGGGTTACATCGAACTGG
ATCTCAACAGCGGTAAGATCCTTGAGAGTTTTCGCCCCGAAGAACGTTTTCCAATGATGAGCACTTTTAA
AGTTCTGCTATGTGGCGCGGTATTATCCCGTGTTGACGCCGGGCAAGAGCAACTCGGTCGCCGCATACAC
TATTCTCAGAATGACTTGGTTGAGTACTCACCAGTCACAGAAAAGCATCTTACGGATGGCATGACAGTAA
GAGAATTATGCAGTGCTGCCATAACCATGAGTGATAACACTGCGGCCAACTTACTTCTGACAACGATCGG
AGGACCGAAGGAGCTAACCGCTTTTTTGCACAACATGGGGGATCATGTAACTCGCCTTGATCGTTGGGAA
CCGGAGCTGAATGAAGCCATACCAAACGACGAGCGTGACACCACGATGCCTGCAGCAATGGCAACAACGT
TGCGCAAACTATTAACTGGCGAACTACTTACTCTAGCTTCCCGGCAACAATTAATAGACTGGATGGAGGC
GGATAAAGTTGCAGGACCACTTCTGCGCTCGGCCCTTCCGGCTGGCTGGTTTATTGCTGATAAATCTGGA
GCCGGTGAGCGTGGGTCTCGCGGTATCATTGCAGCACTGGGGCCAGATGGTAAGCCCTCCCGTATCGTAG
TTATCTACACGACGGGGAGTCAGGCAACTATGGATGAACGAAATAGACAGATCGCTGAGATAGGTGCCTC
ACTGATTAAGCATTGGTAACTGTCAGACCAAGTTTACTCATATATACTTTAGATTGATTTAAAACTTCAT
TTTTAATTTAAAAGGATCTAGGTGAAGATCCTTTTTGATAATCTCATGACCAAAATCCCTTAACGTGAGT
TTTCGTTCCACTGAGCGTCAGACCCCGTAGAAAAGATCAAAGGATCTTCTTGAGATCCTTTTTTTCTGCG
CGTAATCTGCTGCTTGCAAACAAAAAAACCACCGCTACCAGCGGTGGTTTGTTTGCCGGATCAAGAGCTA
CCAACTCTTTTTCCGAAGGTAACTGGCTTCAGCAGAGCGCAGATACCAAATACTGTCCTTCTAGTGTAGC
CGTAGTTAGGCCACCACTTCAAGAACTCTGTAGCACCGCCTACATACCTCGCTCTGCTAATCCTGTTACC
AGTGGCTGCTGCCAGTGGCGATAAGTCGTGTCTTACCGGGTTGGACTCAAGACGATAGTTACCGGATAAG
GCGCAGCGGTCGGGCTGAACGGGGGGTTCGTGCACACAGCCCAGCTTGGAGCGAACGACCTACACCGAAC
TGAGATACCTACAGCGTGAGCTATGAGAAAGCGCCACGCTTCCCGAAGGGAGAAAGGCGGACAGGTATCC
GGTAAGCGGCAGGGTCGGAACAGGAGAGCGCACGAGGGAGCTTCCAGGGGGAAACGCCTGGTATCTTTAT
AGTCCTGTCGGGTTTCGCCACCTCTGACTTGAGCGTCGATTTTTGTGATGCTCGTCAGGGGGGCGGAGCC
TATGGAAAAACGCCAGCAACGCGGCCTTTTTACGGTTCCTGGCCTTTTGCTGGCCTTTTGCTCACATGTT
CTTTCCTGCGTTATCCCCTGATTCTGTGGATAACCGTATTACCGCCTTTGAGTGAGCTGATACCGCTCGC
CGCAGCCGAACGACCGAGCGCAGCGAGTCAGTGAGCGAGGAAGCGGAAGAGCGCCTGATGCGGTATTTTC
TCCTTACGCATCTGTGCGGTATTTCACACCGCATATATGGTGCACTCTCAGTACAATCTGCTCTGATGCC
GCATAGTTAAGCCAGTATACACTCCGCTATCGCTACGTGACTGGGTCATGGCTGCGCCCCGACACCCGCC
AACACCCGCTGACGCGCCCTGACGGGCTTGTCTGCTCCCGGCATCCGCTTACAGACAAGCTGTGACCGTC
TCCGGGAGCTGCATGTGTCAGAGGTTTTCACCGTCATCACCGAAACGCGCGAGGCAGCTGCGGTAAAGCT
CATCAGCGTGGTCGTGAAGCGATTCACAGATGTCTGCCTGTTCATCCGCGTCCAGCTCGTTGAGTTTCTC
CAGAAGCGTTAATGTCTGGCTTCTGATAAAGCGGGCCATGTTAAGGGCGGTTTTTTCCTGTTTGGTCACT
GATGCCTCCGTGTAAGGGGGATTTCTGTTCATGGGGGTAATGATACCGATGAAACGAGAGAGGATGCTCA
CGATACGGGTTACTGATGATGAACATGCCCGGTTACTGGAACGTTGTGAGGGTAAACAACTGGCGGTATG
GATGCGGCGGGACCAGAGAAAAATCACTCAGGGTCAATGCCAGCGCTTCGTTAATACAGATGTAGGTGTT
CCACAGGGTAGCCAGCAGCATCCTGCGATGCAGATCCGGAACATAATGGTGCAGGGCGCTGACTTCCGCG
TTTCCAGACTTTACGAAACACGGAAACCGAAGACCATTCATGTTGTTGCTCAGGTCGCAGACGTTTTGCA
GCAGCAGTCGCTTCACGTTCGCTCGCGTATCGGTGATTCATTCTGCTAACCAGTAAGGCAACCCCGCCAG
CCTAGCCGGGTCCTCAACGACAGGAGCACGATCATGCGCACCCGTGGCCAGGACCCAACGCTGCCCGAGA
TGCGCCGCGTGCGGCTGCTGGAGATGGCGGACGCGATGGATATGTTCTGCCAAGGGTTGGTTTGCGCATT
CACAGTTCTCCGCAAGAATTGATTGGCTCCAATTCTTGGAGTGGTGAATCCGTTAGCGAGGTGCCGCCGG
CTTCCATTCAGGTCGAGGTGGCCCGGCTCCATGCACCGCGACGCAACGCGGGGAGGCAGACAAGGTATAG
GGCGGCGCCTACAATCCATGCCAACCCGTTCCATGTGCTCGCCGAGGCGGCATAAATCGCCGTGACGATC
AGCGGTCCAGTGATCGAAGTTAGGCTGGTAAGAGCCGCGAGCGATCCTTGAAGCTGTCCCTGATGGTCGT
CATCTACCTGCCTGGACAGCATGGCCTGCAACGCGGGCATCCCGATGCCGCCGGAAGCGAGAAGAATCAT
AATGGGGAAGGCCATCCAGCCTCGCGTCGCGAACGCCAGCAAGACGTAGCCCAGCGCGTCGGCCGCCATG
CCGGCGATAATGGCCTGCTTCTCGCCGAAACGTTTGGTGGCGGGACCAGTGACGAAGGCTTGAGCGAGGG
CGTGCAAGATTCCGAATACCGCAAGCGACAGGCCGATCATCGTCGCGCTCCAGCGAAAGCGGTCCTCGCC
GAAAATGACCCAGAGCGCTGCCGGCACCTGTCCTACGAGTTGCATGATAAAGAAGACAGTCATAAGTGCG
GCGACGATAGTCATGCCCCGCGCCCACCGGAAGGAGCTGACTGGGTTGAAGGCTCTCAAGGGCATCGGTC
GAGATCCCGGTGCCTAATGAGTGAGCTAACTTACATTAATTGCGTTGCGCTCACTGCCCGCTTTCCAGTC
GGGAAACCTGTCGTGCCAGCTGCATTAATGAATCGGCCAACGCGCGGGGAGAGGCGGTTTGCGTATTGGG
CGCCAGGGTGGTTTTTCTTTTCACCAGTGAGACGGGCAACAGCTGATTGCCCTTCACCGCCTGGCCCTGA
GAGAGTTGCAGCAAGCGGTCCACGCTGGTTTGCCCCAGCAGGCGAAAATCCTGTTTGATGGTGGTTAACG
GCGGGATATAACATGAGCTGTCTTCGGTATCGTCGTATCCCACTACCGAGATATCCGCACCAACGCGCAG
CCCGGACTCGGTAATGGCGCGCATTGCGCCCAGCGCCATCTGATCGTTGGCAACCAGCATCGCAGTGGGA
ACGATGCCCTCATTCAGCATTTGCATGGTTTGTTGAAAACCGGACATGGCACTCCAGTCGCCTTCCCGTT
CCGCTATCGGCTGAATTTGATTGCGAGTGAGATATTTATGCCAGCCAGCCAGACGCAGACGCGCCGAGAC
AGAACTTAATGGGCCCGCTAACAGCGCGATTTGCTGGTGACCCAATGCGACCAGATGCTCCACGCCCAGT
CGCGTACCGTCTTCATGGGAGAAAATAATACTGTTGATGGGTGTCTGGTCAGAGACATCAAGAAATAACG
CCGGAACATTAGTGCAGGCAGCTTCCACAGCAATGGCATCCTGGTCATCCAGCGGATAGTTAATGATCAG
CCCACTGACGCGTTGCGCGAGAAGATTGTGCACCGCCGCTTTACAGGCTTCGACGCCGCTTCGTTCTACC
ATCGACACCACCACGCTGGCACCCAGTTGATCGGCGCGAGATTTAATCGCCGCGACAATTTGCGACGGCG
CGTGCAGGGCCAGACTGGAGGTGGCAACGCCAATCAGCAACGACTGTTTGCCCGCCAGTTGTTGTGCCAC
GCGGTTGGGAATGTAATTCAGCTCCGCCATCGCCGCTTCCACTTTTTCCCGCGTTTTCGCAGAAACGTGG
CTGGCCTGGTTCACCACGCGGGAAACGGTCTGATAAGAGACACCGGCATACTCTGCGACATCGTATAACG
TTACTGGTTTCACATTCACCACCCTGAATTGACTCTCTTCCGGGCGCTATCATGCCATACCGCGAAAGGT
TTTGCGCCATTCGATGGTGTCCGGGATCTCGACGCTCTCCCTTATGCGACTCCTGCATTAGGAAGCAGCC
CAGTAGTAGGTTGAGGCCGTTGAGCACCGCCGCCGCAAGGAATGGTGCATGCAAGGAGATGGCGCCCAAC
AGTCCCCCGGCCACGGGGCCTGCCACCATACCCACGCCGAAACAAGCGCTCATGAGCCCGAAGTGGCGAG
CCCGATCTTCCCCATCGGTGATGTCGGCGATATAGGCGCCAGCAACCGCACCTGTGGCGCCGGTGATGCC
GGCCACGATGCGTCCGGCGTAGAGGATCGAGATCTCGATCCCGCGAAATTAATACGACTCACTATAGGGG
AATTGTGAGCGGATAACAATTCCCCACTAGTAATAATTTTGTTTAACTTTAAGAAGGAGATATACCATGG
AAACTGAAGAAGGTAAACTGGTAATCTGGATTAACGGCGATAAAGGCTATAACGGTCTCGCTGAAGTCGG
TAAGAAATTCGAGAAAGATACCGGAATTAAAGTCACCGTTGAGCATCCGGATAAACTGGAAGAGAAATTC
CCACAGGTTGCGGCAACTGGCGATGGCCCTGACATTATCTTCTGGGCACACGACCGCTTTGGTGGCTACG
CTCAATCTGGCCTGTTGGCTGAAATCACCCCGGACAAAGCGTTCCAGGACAAGCTGTATCCGTTTACCTG
GGATGCCGTACGTTACAACGGCAAGCTGATTGCTTACCCGATCGCTGTTGAAGCGTTATCGCTGATTTAT
AACAAAGACCTGCTGCCGAACCCGCCAAAAACCTGGGAAGAGATCCCGGCGCTGGATAAAGAACTGAAAG
CGAAAGGTAAGAGCGCCCTGATGTTCAACCTGCAAGAACCGTACTTCACCTGGCCGCTGATTGCTGCTGA
CGGGGGTTATGCGTTCAAGTATGAAAACGGCAAGTACGACATTAAAGACGTGGGCGTGGATAACGCTGGC
GCGAAAGCGGGTCTGACCTTCCTGGTTGACCTGATTAAAAACAAACACATGAATGCAGACACCGATTACT
CCATCGCAGAAGCTGCCTTTAATAAAGGCGAAACAGCGATGACCATCAACGGCCCGTGGGCATGGTCCAA
CATCGACACCAGCAAAGTGAATTATGGTGTAACGGTACTGCCGACCTTCAAGGGTCAACCATCCAAACCG
TTCGTTGGCGTGCTGAGCGCAGGTATTAACGCCGCCAGTCCGAACAAAGAGCTGGCAAAAGAGTTCCTCG
AAAACTATCTGCTGACTGATGAAGGTCTGGAAGCGGTTAATAAAGACAAACCGCTGGGTGCCGTAGCGCT
GAAGTCTTACGAGGAAGAGTTGGCGAAAGATCCACGTATTGCCGCCACGATGGAAAACGCCCAGAAAGGT
GAAATCATGCCGAACATCCCGCAGATGTCCGCTTTCTGGTATGCCGTGCGTACTGCGGTGATCAACGCCG
CCAGCGGTCGTCAGACTGTCGATGAAGCCCTTAAAGACGCGCAGACTGGTACCGGCAGCGGCCTGGAAGT
TCTGTTCCAGGGGCCCCATATGCTCGAGGAAAATATCCAGGAGAAAATTGCTTTTATTTTCAATAATCTC
TCACAGTCAAATATGACACAAAAGGTTGAAGAGCTAAAGGAAACGGTGAAAGAAGAATTTATGCCTTGGG
TTTCACAGTATCTGGTTATGAAGAGAGTCAGTATTGAGCCAAACTTTCATAGCCTGTATTCAAACTTCCT
TGACACGCTGAAGAATCCTGAATTTAACAAGATGGTTCTGAATGAGACCTACAGAAACATTAAAGTGCTC
CTGACCTCTGATAAAGCTGCAGCCAATTTCTCAGATCGTTCTTTGCTGAAGAACTTGGGACATTGGCTAG
GAATGATCACATTAGCTAAAAACAAACCCATCTTACACACTGACTTGGATGTGAAATCATTGCTGCTAGA
GGCTTATGTTAAAGGACAACAAGAATTGCTCTATGTAGTGCCCTTTGTTGCCAAAGTCTTAGAATCTAGC
ATTCGTAGTGTGGTTTTTAGGCCACCAAACCCTTGGACAATGGCAATTATGAATGTATTAGCTGAGCTAC
ATCAGGAGCATGACTTAAAGTTAAACTTGAAGTTTGAAATCGAGGTTCTCTGCAAGAACCTTGCATTAGA
CATCAATGAGCTAAAACCTGGAAACCTCCTAAAGGATAAAGATCGCCTGAAGAATTTAGATGAGCAACTC
TCTTAAGGATCCTAATAGTCTAGAGCTAGCCCTAGGAGATCCGGCTGCTAACAAAGCCCGAAAGGAAGCT
GAGTTGGCTGCTGCCACCGCTGAGCAATAACTAGCATAACCCCTTGGGGCCTCTAAACGGGTCTTGAGGG
GTTTTTTGCTGAAAGGAGGAACTATATCCGGATATCCCGCAAGAGGCCCGGCAGTACCGGCATAACCAAG
CCTATGCCTACAGCATCCAGGGTGACGGTGCCGAGGATGACGATGAGCGCATTGTTAGATTTCATACACG
GTGCCTGACTGCGTTAGCAATTTAACTGTGATAAACTACCGCATTAAAGCTTATCGATGATAAGCTGTCA
AACATGAGAA
